Addgene plasmid #194360: pcDNA3_DRD1-V2R-NTEV-TCS-GV-2xHA
Purpose: Split TEV assays
Depositing lab: Michael Wehr. Depositing organization: Klinikum der Ludwig Maximilians-Universitaet Muenchen. Publication: Improved Split TEV GPCR beta-arrestin-2 Recruitment Assays via Systematic Analysis of Signal Peptide and beta-arrestin Binding Motif Variants. Wu Y, von Hauff IV, Jensen N, Rossner MJ, Wehr MC. Biosensors (Basel). 2022 Dec 29;13(1):48. doi: 10.3390/bios13010048. PubMed 36671883.
Backbone
  Vector backbone: pcDNA3
  Vector type: Mammalian Expression
Growth in bacteria
  Bacterial resistance: Ampicillin, 100 μg/mL
  Growth temperature: 37°C
  Growth strain: DH5alpha
  Copy number: High Copy
Gene/Insert
  Gene/Insert name: DRD1-V2R-NTEV-TCS-GV-2xHA
  Species: H. sapiens (human), Synthetic
  Entrez Gene: DRD1 (a.k.a. D1R, DADR, DRD1A)
  Promoter: CMV
  Tag / fusion protein: 2xHA (C terminal on insert)
  Cloning method: Gateway Cloning
  Sequencing primers: 5′ CGCAAATGGGCGGTAGGCGTG; 3′ TAGAAGGCACAGTCGAGG
Terms and licenses: Academic/Nonprofit Terms; Industry Terms: Not Available to Industry
How to cite: pcDNA3_DRD1-V2R-NTEV-TCS-GV-2xHA was a gift from Michael Wehr (Addgene plasmid # 194360 ; http://n2t.net/addgene:194360 ; RRID:Addgene_194360)
