[The description below was written by a language model from this plasmid's Addgene catalogue record and pLannotate feature annotations shown in this document.]
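Description:
pcDNA3_DRD1-V2R-NTEV-TCS-GV-2xHA is a mammalian expression plasmid of about 8.3 kb, built on the pcDNA3 backbone and designed for split TEV protease assays of GPCR activation. It is maintained in E. coli at high copy through a ColE1/pUC-type origin with ampicillin selection (AmpR), and it also carries an f1 origin. An SV40 promoter–driven neomycin resistance cassette with an SV40 poly(A) signal allows G418 selection of transfected mammalian cells.

The payload is a single fusion open reading frame expressed from the CMV enhancer/promoter and terminated by the bGH polyadenylation signal; flanking T7 and SP6 promoters are standard backbone elements. The human dopamine D1 receptor (DRD1) coding sequence sits between attB1 and attB2 sites, reflecting its insertion by Gateway recombination. Downstream, it is joined to a short fragment of the vasopressin V2 receptor (AVPR2), which according to the associated publication title serves as a β-arrestin binding motif. Next comes an N-terminal fragment of TEV protease (NTEV). The construct name then indicates a TEV cleavage site (TCS), which is not separately annotated in the feature table. This is followed by the artificial transcription factor GV, made of the GAL4 DNA-binding domain and the VP16 activation domain, and a C-terminal 2xHA tag for detection.

In the split TEV scheme, the complementary C-terminal TEV fragment is supplied on a partner protein from a separate construct, here presumably β-arrestin-2. Its recruitment to the activated receptor reconstitutes protease activity. Cleavage at the TCS then releases GAL4-VP16, which can enter the nucleus and drive a GAL4-responsive reporter, giving a transcriptional readout of DRD1 activation.
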