Features (pLannotate 1.2.2; 28 found; start..end, strand, type, name):
     28..80      -  misc_feature   bom (fragment): basis of mobility region from pBR322
    235..614     +  enhancer       CMV enhancer: human cytomegalovirus immediate early enhancer
    615..818     +  promoter       CMV promoter: human cytomegalovirus (CMV) immediate early promoter
    814..847     +  LTR            5' LTR (truncated) (fragment): truncated 5' long terminal repeat (LTR) from HIV-1
    863..881     +  promoter       T7 promoter: promoter for bacteriophage T7 RNA polymerase
    899..923     +  protein_bind   attB1: mutant version of attB; recombination site for the Gateway® BP reaction BP Clonase™
    929..2266    +  CDS            DRD1: DRD1_HUMAN - Experimental evidence at protein level: Swiss-Prot protein existence level 1. Dopamine receptor whose activity is mediated by G proteins which activate adenylyl cyclase. From Homo sapiens (Human).
   2268..2292    -  protein_bind   attB2: mutant version of attB; recombination site for the Gateway® BP reaction BP Clonase™
   2303..2389    +  CDS            AVPR2 (fragment): V2R_HUMAN - Also known as ADHR, DIR, DIR3, V2R. Experimental evidence at protein level: Swiss-Prot protein existence level 1. Receptor for arginine vasopressin. The activity of this receptor is mediated by G proteins which activate adenylate cyclase. Involved in renal water reabsorption. From Homo sapiens (Human).
   2426..2776    +  CDS            TEV protease (fragment): tobacco etch virus protease (Kapust et al., 2001)
   2849..3289    +  CDS            GAL4 DNA binding domain: DNA binding domain of the GAL4 transcriptional activator; Saccharomyces cerevisiae GAL4 (truncated)
   3503..3736    +  CDS            VP16 AD: transcriptional activation domain of herpes simplex virus protein VP16 (Triezenberg et al., 1988; Cousens et al., 1989); UL48
   3740..3796    +  CDS            3xHA (fragment): three tandem HA epitope tags
   3809..3827    -  promoter       SP6 promoter: promoter for bacteriophage SP6 RNA polymerase
   3853..4077    +  polyA_signal   bGH poly(A) signal: bovine growth hormone polyadenylation signal
   4081..4102    +  promoter       SV40 promoter (fragment): SV40 enhancer and early promoter
   4123..4551    +  rep_origin     f1 ori (sequence partly withheld): f1 bacteriophage origin of replication; arrow indicates direction of (+) strand synthesis
   4565..4894    +  promoter       SV40 promoter: SV40 enhancer and early promoter
   4961..5752    +  CDS            neo: KKA2_KLEPN - Also known as kan, nptII. Experimental evidence at protein level: Swiss-Prot protein existence level 1. Resistance to kanamycin, neomycin, paromomycin, ribostamycin, butirosin and gentamicin B. From Klebsiella pneumoniae.
   5776..5934    +  CDS            ble (fragment): BLE_KLEPN - Experimental evidence at protein level: Swiss-Prot protein existence level 1. Binding protein with a strong affinity to the bleomycin family of antibiotics. Binds to CL990; an antimitotic-antibiotic compound. From Klebsiella pneumoniae.
   5929..6050    +  polyA_signal   SV40 poly(A) signal: SV40 polyadenylation signal
   6123..6139    -  protein_bind   lac operator: The lac repressor binds to the lac operator to inhibit transcription in E. coli. This inhibition can be relieved by adding lactose or isopropyl-β-D-thiogalactopyranoside (IPTG). lac repressor encoded by lacI
   6147..6177    -  promoter       lac promoter: promoter for the E. coli lac operon
   6192..6213    -  protein_bind   CAP binding site: CAP binding activates transcription in the presence of cAMP. E. coli catabolite activator protein
   6226..6318    -  CDS            lacI (fragment): lac repressor; lacI; The lac repressor binds to the lac operator to inhibit transcription in E. coli. This inhibition can be relieved by adding lactose or isopropyl-β-D-thiogalactopyranoside (IPTG).
   6501..7089    -  rep_origin     ori: high-copy-number ColE1/pMB1/pBR322/pUC origin of replication
   7260..8120    -  CDS            AmpR: β-lactamase; bla; confers resistance to ampicillin, carbenicillin, and related antibiotics
   8121..8225    -  promoter       AmpR promoter: bla
>Addgene plasmid #194360 | pcDNA3_DRD1-V2R-NTEV-TCS-GV-2xHA | addgene full sequence | sequence record 381592 | Addgene NGS Result
GACGGATCGGGAGATCTCCCGATCCCCTATGGTGCACTCTCAGTACAATCTGCTCTGATGCCGCATAGTT
AAGCCAGTATCTGCTCCCTGCTTGTGTGTTGGAGGTCGCTGAGTAGTGCGCGAGCAAAATTTAAGCTACA
ACAAGGCAAGGCTTGACCGACAATTGCATGAAGAATCTGCTTAGGGTTAGGCGTTTTGCGCTGCTTCGCG
ATGTACGGGCCAGATATACGCGTTGACATTGATTATTGACTAGTTATTAATAGTAATCAATTACGGGGTC
ATTAGTTCATAGCCCATATATGGAGTTCCGCGTTACATAACTTACGGTAAATGGCCCGCCTGGCTGACCG
CCCAACGACCCCCGCCCATTGACGTCAATAATGACGTATGTTCCCATAGTAACGCCAATAGGGACTTTCC
ATTGACGTCAATGGGTGGAGTATTTACGGTAAACTGCCCACTTGGCAGTACATCAAGTGTATCATATGCC
AAGTACGCCCCCTATTGACGTCAATGACGGTAAATGGCCCGCCTGGCATTATGCCCAGTACATGACCTTA
TGGGACTTTCCTACTTGGCAGTACATCTACGTATTAGTCATCGCTATTACCATGGTGATGCGGTTTTGGC
AGTACATCAATGGGCGTGGATAGCGGTTTGACTCACGGGGATTTCCAAGTCTCCACCCCATTGACGTCAA
TGGGAGTTTGTTTTGGCACCAAAATCAACGGGACTTTCCAAAATGTCGTAACAACTCCGCCCCATTGACG
CAAATGGGCGGTAGGCGTGTACGGTGGGAGGTCTATATAAGCAGAGCTCTCTGGCTAACTAGAGAACCCA
CTGCTTACTGGCTTATCGAAATTAATACGACTCACTATAGGGAGACCCAAGCTTATCAACAAGTTTGTAC
AAAAAAGCAGGCTCTACCATGAGGACTCTGAACACCTCTGCCATGGACGGGACTGGGCTGGTGGTGGAGA
GGGACTTCTCTGTTCGTATCCTCACTGCCTGTTTCCTGTCGCTGCTCATCCTGTCCACGCTCCTGGGGAA
CACGCTGGTCTGTGCTGCCGTTATCAGGTTCCGACACCTGCGGTCCAAGGTGACCAACTTCTTTGTCATC
TCCTTGGCTGTGTCAGATCTCTTGGTGGCCGTCCTGGTCATGCCCTGGAAGGCAGTGGCTGAGATTGCTG
GCTTCTGGCCCTTTGGGTCCTTCTGTAACATCTGGGTGGCCTTTGACATCATGTGCTCCACTGCATCCAT
CCTCAACCTCTGTGTGATCAGCGTGGACAGGTATTGGGCTATCTCCAGCCCTTTCCGGTATGAGAGAAAG
ATGACCCCCAAGGCAGCCTTCATCCTGATCAGTGTGGCATGGACCTTGTCTGTACTCATCTCCTTCATCC
CAGTGCAGCTCAGCTGGCACAAGGCAAAACCCACAAGCCCCTCTGATGGAAATGCCACTTCCCTGGCTGA
GACCATAGACAACTGTGACTCCAGCCTCAGCAGGACATATGCCATCTCATCCTCTGTAATAAGCTTTTAC
ATCCCTGTGGCCATCATGATTGTCACCTACACCAGGATCTACAGGATTGCTCAGAAACAAATACGGCGCA
TTGCGGCCTTGGAGAGGGCAGCAGTCCACGCCAAGAATTGCCAGACCACCACAGGTAATGGAAAGCCTGT
CGAATGTTCTCAACCGGAAAGTTCTTTTAAGATGTCCTTCAAAAGAGAAACTAAAGTCCTGAAGACTCTG
TCGGTGATCATGGGTGTGTTTGTGTGCTGTTGGCTACCTTTCTTCATCTTGAACTGCATTTTGCCCTTCT
GTGGGTCTGGGGAGACGCAGCCCTTCTGCATTGATTCCAACACCTTTGACGTGTTTGTGTGGTTTGGGTG
GGCTAATTCATCCTTGAACCCCATCATTTATGCCTTTAATGCTGATTTTCGGAAGGCATTTTCAACCCTC
TTAGGATGCTACAGACTTTGCCCTGCGACGAATAATGCCATAGAGACGGTGAGTATCAATAACAATGGGG
CCGCGATGTTTTCCAGCCATCATGAGCCACGAGGCTCCATCTCCAAGGAGTGCAATCTGGTTTACCTGAT
CCCACATGCTGTGGGCTCCTCTGAGGACCTGAAAAAGGAGGAGGCAGCTGGCATCGCCAGACCCTTGGAG
AAGCTGTCCCCAGCCCTATCGGTCATATTGGACTATGACACTGACGTCTCTCTGGAGAAGATCCAACCCA
TCACACAAAACGGTCAGCACCCAACCGACCCAGCTTTCTTGTACAAAGTGGTTGATGGTACCGCCCGGGG
ACGCACCCCACCCAGCCTGGGTCCCCAAGATGAGTCCTGCACCACCGCCAGCTCCTCCCTGGCCAAGGAC
ACTTCATCGGATGTCGGAGGTGGAGGTAGCGGAGGTGGAGGTAGCGGAGAGAGCTTGTTTAAGGGACCAC
GTGATTACAACCCGATATCGAGCACCATTTGTCATTTGACGAATGAATCTGATGGGCACACAACATCGTT
GTATGGTATTGGATTTGGTCCCTTCATCATTACAAACAAGCACTTGTTTCGTCGCAATAATGGAACACTG
TTGGTCCAATCACTACATGGTGTATTCAAGGTCAAGGACACCACGACTTTGCAACAACACCTCATTGATG
GGAGGGACATGATGATTATTCGCATGCCTAAGGATTTCCCACCATTTCCTCAAAAGCTGAAATTTAGAGA
GCCACAAAGGGAAGAGCGCATATGTCTTGTGACAACCAACTTCCAAGCTCCCGAGAACCTGTACTTCCAG
GGTTCTAGAGAACAGAAGCTGATCTCAGAAGAGGATCTGGCCCGGGCCATGAAGCTACTGTCTTCTATCG
AACAAGCATGCGATATTTGCCGACTTAAAAAGCTCAAGTGCTCCAAAGAAAAACCGAAGTGCGCCAAGTG
TCTGAAGAACAACTGGGAGTGTCGCTACTCTCCCAAAACCAAAAGGTCTCCGCTGACTAGGGCACATCTG
ACAGAAGTGGAATCAAGGCTAGAAAGACTGGAACAGCTATTTCTACTGATTTTTCCTCGAGAAGACCTTG
ACATGATTTTGAAAATGGATTCTTTACAGGATATAAAAGCATTGTTAACAGGATTATTTGTACAAGATAA
TGTGAATAAAGATGCCGTCACAGATAGATTGGCTTCAGTGGAGACTGATATGCCTCTAACATTGAGACAG
CATAGAATAAGTGCGACATCATCATCGGAAGAGAGTAGTAACAAAGGTCAAAGACAGTTGACTGTATCGC
CGGAATTCCCGGGGATCAGCTTGATAATTCGATTCACCATGCCCAAGAAGAAGAGGAAGGTGGCGTACAG
CCGCGCGCGTACGAAAAACAATTACGGGTCTACCATCGAGGGCCTGCTCGATCTCCCGGACGACGACGCC
CCCGAAGAGGCGGGGCTGGCGGCTCCGCGCCTGTCCTTTCTCCCCGCGGGACACACGCGCAGACTGTCGA
CGGCCCCCCCGACCGATGTCAGCCTGGGGGACGAGCTCCACTTAGACGGCGAGGACGTCGCGATGGCGCA
TGCCGACGCGCTAGACGATTTCGATCTGGACATGTTGGGGGACGGGGATTCCCCGGGTCCGGGATTTACC
CCCCACGACTCCGCCCCCTACGGCGCTCTGGATATGGCCGACTTCGAGTTTGAGCAGATGTTTACCGATG
CCCTTGGAATTGACGAGTACGGTGGGGGCTACCCATACGATGTTCCTGACTATGCGGGCTATCCCTATGA
CGTCCCGGACTATGCATGAGGGCCCTATTCTATAGTGTCACCTAAATGCTAGAGCTCGCTGATCAGCCTC
GACTGTGCCTTCTAGTTGCCAGCCATCTGTTGTTTGCCCCTCCCCCGTGCCTTCCTTGACCCTGGAAGGT
GCCACTCCCACTGTCCTTTCCTAATAAAATGAGGAAATTGCATCGCATTGTCTGAGTAGGTGTCATTCTA
TTCTGGGGGGTGGGGTGGGGCAGGACAGCAAGGGGGAGGATTGGGAAGACAATAGCAGGCATGCTGGGGA
TGCGGTGGGCTCTATGGCTTCTGAGGCGGAAAGAACCAGCTGGGGCTCTAGGGGGTATCCCC
[124 nt withheld, positions 4123-4246]
C
[91 nt withheld, positions 4248-4338]
A
[49 nt withheld, positions 4340-4388]
CCTTTGACGTTGGAGTCCACGTTCTTT
[37 nt withheld, positions 4416-4452]
ACCCTATCTCGGTCTATTCTTTTGATTTATAAGGGATTTTGCCGATTTCGGCCTATTGGTTAAAAAATGA
GCTGATTTAACAAAAATTTAACGCGAATTAATTCTGTGGAATGTGTGTCAGTTAGGGTGTGGAAAGTCCC
CAGGCTCCCCAGCAGGCAGAAGTATGCAAAGCATGCATCTCAATTAGTCAGCAACCAGGTGTGGAAAGTC
CCCAGGCTCCCCAGCAGGCAGAAGTATGCAAAGCATGCATCTCAATTAGTCAGCAACCATAGTCCCGCCC
CTAACTCCGCCCATCCCGCCCCTAACTCCGCCCAGTTCCGCCCATTCTCCGCCCCATGGCTGACTAATTT
TTTTTATTTATGCAGAGGCCGAGGCCGCCTCTGCCTCTGAGCTATTCCAGAAGTAGTGAGGAGGCTTTTT
TGGAGGCCTAGGCTTTTGCAAAAAGCTCCCGGGAGCTTGTATATCCATTTTCGGATCTGATCAAGAGACA
GGATGAGGATCGTTTCGCATGATTGAACAAGATGGATTGCACGCAGGTTCTCCGGCCGCTTGGGTGGAGA
GGCTATTCGGCTATGACTGGGCACAACAGACAATCGGCTGCTCTGATGCCGCCGTGTTCCGGCTGTCAGC
GCAGGGGCGCCCGGTTCTTTTTGTCAAGACCGACCTGTCCGGTGCCCTGAATGAACTGCAGGACGAGGCA
GCGCGGCTATCGTGGCTGGCCACGACGGGCGTTCCTTGCGCAGCTGTGCTCGACGTTGTCACTGAAGCGG
GAAGGGACTGGCTGCTATTGGGCGAAGTGCCGGGGCAGGATCTCCTGTCATCTCACCTTGCTCCTGCCGA
GAAAGTATCCATCATGGCTGATGCAATGCGGCGGCTGCATACGCTTGATCCGGCTACCTGCCCATTCGAC
CACCAAGCGAAACATCGCATCGAGCGAGCACGTACTCGGATGGAAGCCGGTCTTGTCGATCAGGATGATC
TGGACGAAGAGCATCAGGGGCTCGCGCCAGCCGAACTGTTCGCCAGGCTCAAGGCGCGCATGCCCGACGG
CGAGGATCTCGTCGTGACCCATGGCGATGCCTGCTTGCCGAATATCATGGTGGAAAATGGCCGCTTTTCT
GGATTCATCGACTGTGGCCGGCTGGGTGTGGCGGACCGCTATCAGGACATAGCGTTGGCTACCCGTGATA
TTGCTGAAGAGCTTGGCGGCGAATGGGCTGACCGCTTCCTCGTGCTTTACGGTATCGCCGCTCCCGATTC
GCAGCGCATCGCCTTCTATCGCCTTCTTGACGAGTTCTTCTGAGCGGGACTCTGGGGTTCGAAATGACCG
ACCAAGCGACGCCCAACCTGCCATCACGAGATTTCGATTCCACCGCCGCCTTCTATGAAAGGTTGGGCTT
CGGAATCGTTTTCCGGGACGCCGGCTGGATGATCCTCCAGCGCGGGGATCTCATGCTGGAGTTCTTCGCC
CACCCCAACTTGTTTATTGCAGCTTATAATGGTTACAAATAAAGCAATAGCATCACAAATTTCACAAATA
AAGCATTTTTTTCACTGCATTCTAGTTGTGGTTTGTCCAAACTCATCAATGTATCTTATCATGTCTGTAT
ACCGTCGACCTCTAGCTAGAGCTTGGCGTAATCATGGTCATAGCTGTTTCCTGTGTGAAATTGTTATCCG
CTCACAATTCCACACAACATACGAGCCGGAAGCATAAAGTGTAAAGCCTGGGGTGCCTAATGAGTGAGCT
AACTCACATTAATTGCGTTGCGCTCACTGCCCGCTTTCCAGTCGGGAAACCTGTCGTGCCAGCTGCATTA
ATGAATCGGCCAACGCGCGGGGAGAGGCGGTTTGCGTATTGGGCGCTCTTCCGCTTCCTCGCTCACTGAC
TCGCTGCGCTCGGTCGTTCGGCTGCGGCGAGCGGTATCAGCTCACTCAAAGGCGGTAATACGGTTATCCA
CAGAATCAGGGGATAACGCAGGAAAGAACATGTGAGCAAAAGGCCAGCAAAAGGCCAGGAACCGTAAAAA
GGCCGCGTTGCTGGCGTTTTTCCATAGGCTCCGCCCCCCTGACGAGCATCACAAAAATCGACGCTCAAGT
CAGAGGTGGCGAAACCCGACAGGACTATAAAGATACCAGGCGTTTCCCCCTGGAAGCTCCCTCGTGCGCT
CTCCTGTTCCGACCCTGCCGCTTACCGGATACCTGTCCGCCTTTCTCCCTTCGGGAAGCGTGGCGCTTTC
TCATAGCTCACGCTGTAGGTATCTCAGTTCGGTGTAGGTCGTTCGCTCCAAGCTGGGCTGTGTGCACGAA
CCCCCCGTTCAGCCCGACCGCTGCGCCTTATCCGGTAACTATCGTCTTGAGTCCAACCCGGTAAGACACG
ACTTATCGCCACTGGCAGCAGCCACTGGTAACAGGATTAGCAGAGCGAGGTATGTAGGCGGTGCTACAGA
GTTCTTGAAGTGGTGGCCTAACTACGGCTACACTAGAAGAACAGTATTTGGTATCTGCGCTCTGCTGAAG
CCAGTTACCTTCGGAAAAAGAGTTGGTAGCTCTTGATCCGGCAAACAAACCACCGCTGGTAGCGGTGGTT
TTTTTGTTTGCAAGCAGCAGATTACGCGCAGAAAAAAAGGATCTCAAGAAGATCCTTTGATCTTTTCTAC
GGGGTCTGACGCTCAGTGGAACGAAAACTCACGTTAAGGGATTTTGGTCATGAGATTATCAAAAAGGATC
TTCACCTAGATCCTTTTAAATTAAAAATGAAGTTTTAAATCAATCTAAAGTATATATGAGTAAACTTGGT
CTGACAGTTACCAATGCTTAATCAGTGAGGCACCTATCTCAGCGATCTGTCTATTTCGTTCATCCATAGT
TGCCTGACTCCCCGTCGTGTAGATAACTACGATACGGGAGGGCTTACCATCTGGCCCCAGTGCTGCAATG
ATACCGCGAGACCCACGCTCACCGGCTCCAGATTTATCAGCAATAAACCAGCCAGCCGGAAGGGCCGAGC
GCAGAAGTGGTCCTGCAACTTTATCCGCCTCCATCCAGTCTATTAATTGTTGCCGGGAAGCTAGAGTAAG
TAGTTCGCCAGTTAATAGTTTGCGCAACGTTGTTGCCATTGCTACAGGCATCGTGGTGTCACGCTCGTCG
TTTGGTATGGCTTCATTCAGCTCCGGTTCCCAACGATCAAGGCGAGTTACATGATCCCCCATGTTGTGCA
AAAAAGCGGTTAGCTCCTTCGGTCCTCCGATCGTTGTCAGAAGTAAGTTGGCCGCAGTGTTATCACTCAT
GGTTATGGCAGCACTGCATAATTCTCTTACTGTCATGCCATCCGTAAGATGCTTTTCTGTGACTGGTGAG
TACTCAACCAAGTCATTCTGAGAATAGTGTATGCGGCGACCGAGTTGCTCTTGCCCGGCGTCAATACGGG
ATAATACCGCGCCACATAGCAGAACTTTAAAAGTGCTCATCATTGGAAAACGTTCTTCGGGGCGAAAACT
CTCAAGGATCTTACCGCTGTTGAGATCCAGTTCGATGTAACCCACTCGTGCACCCAACTGATCTTCAGCA
TCTTTTACTTTCACCAGCGTTTCTGGGTGAGCAAAAACAGGAAGGCAAAATGCCGCAAAAAAGGGAATAA
GGGCGACACGGAAATGTTGAATACTCATACTCTTCCTTTTTCAATATTATTGAAGCATTTATCAGGGTTA
TTGTCTCATGAGCGGATACATATTTGAATGTATTTAGAAAAATAAACAAATAGGGGTTCCGCGCACATTT
CCCCGAAAAGTGCCACCTGACGTC
